Addgene plasmid #50731: pCDNA3 CrkII
Purpose: mammalian expression of CrkII
Depositing lab: Kenneth Yamada. Depositing organization: National Institute of Dental and Craniofacial Research (NIDCR). Publication: Tyrosine phosphorylation of the CrkII adaptor protein modulates cell migration. Takino T, Tamura M, Miyamori H, Araki M, Matsumoto K, Sato H, Yamada KM. J Cell Sci. 2003 Aug 1;116(Pt 15):3145-55. Epub 2003 Jun 10. 10.1242/jcs.00632 PubMed 12799422.
Backbone
  Vector backbone: pCDNA 3.1
  Backbone manufacturer: Invitrogen
  Vector type: Mammalian Expression
Growth in bacteria
  Bacterial resistance: Ampicillin, 100 μg/mL
  Growth temperature: 37°C
  Growth strain: DH5alpha
  Copy number: High Copy
Gene/Insert
  Gene/Insert name: CrkII
  Species: H. sapiens (human)
  GenBank ID: GI:1219554
  Entrez Gene: CRK (a.k.a. CRKII, p38)
  Promoter: CMV
  Cloning method: Restriction Enzyme; 5′ cloning site BamHI (unknown if destroyed); 3′ cloning site NotI (unknown if destroyed)
  Sequencing primers: 5′ CMV-F; 3′ BGHrev
Terms and licenses: Academic/Nonprofit Terms; Industry Terms: Not Available to Industry
How to cite: pCDNA3 CrkII was a gift from Kenneth Yamada (Addgene plasmid # 50731 ; http://n2t.net/addgene:50731 ; RRID:Addgene_50731)
