[The description below was written by a language model from this plasmid's Addgene catalogue record.]
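Description:
pCDNA3 CrkII is a mammalian expression plasmid built on the Invitrogen pcDNA 3.1 backbone and carrying the human CrkII coding sequence, the product of the CRK gene (also known as p38). The insert was placed into the vector's multiple cloning site by restriction cloning between BamHI at the 5′ end and NotI at the 3′ end; the record does not say whether these sites survived cloning. Expression is driven by the CMV immediate-early promoter, a strong constitutive promoter suited to transient or stable transfection of many mammalian cell lines. The listed reverse sequencing primer, BGHrev, is consistent with the bovine growth hormone polyadenylation signal lying downstream of the insert, as is standard in this vector family. No epitope tag, fusion partner or reporter is recorded, so the protein appears to be expressed in untagged form, although the record does not state this explicitly.

The plasmid is propagated in E. coli as a high-copy construct under ampicillin selection. No feature table accompanies the entry, so other backbone elements, including any mammalian selection marker, are not documented here and cannot be confirmed for this particular construct.

CrkII is an SH2/SH3 domain adaptor protein that links tyrosine-phosphorylated proteins to downstream signalling effectors. The associated publication examined how tyrosine phosphorylation of CrkII modulates cell migration, so this plasmid is typically used to overexpress CrkII in cultured mammalian cells for studies of adaptor signalling, adhesion and motility.
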