>Addgene plasmid #50731 | pCDNA3 CrkII | addgene partial sequence | sequence record 78340 | cmv-fwd
GAGCTCTCTGGCTAACTAGAGAACCCACTGCTTACTGGCTTATCGAAATTAATACGACTCACTATAGGGA
GACCCAAGCTGGCTAGCGTTTAAACTTAAGCTTGGTACCGAGCTCGGATCCATGGCGGGCAACTTCGACT
CGGAGGAGCGGAGTAGCTGGTACTGGGGGCGGTTGAGTCGGCAGGAGGCGGTGGCGCTGCTGCAGGGCCA
GCGGCACGGGGTGTTCCTGGTGCGGGACTCGAGCACCAGCCCCGGGGACTATGTGCTCAGCGTCTCAGAG
AACTCGCGCGTCTCCCACTACATCATCAACAGCAGCGGCCCGCGCCCGCCGGTGCCACCGTCGCCCGCCC
AGCCTCCGCCCGGGGTGAGCCCCTCCAGACTCCGAATAGGAGATCAAGAGTTTGATTCATTGCCTGCTTT
ACTGGAATTCTACAAAATACACTATTTGGACACTACAACGTTGATAGAACCAGTTTCCAGATCCAGGCAG
GGTAGTGGAGTGATTCTCAGGCAGGAGGAGGCGGAGTATGTGCGAGCCCTCTTTGACTTTAATGGGAATG
ATGAGGAAGATCTTCCCTTTAAGAAAGGAGACATCTTGAGAATCCGGGACAAGCCTGAAGAGCAGTGGTG
GAATGCGGAGGACAGCGAAGGCAAGAGAGGGATGATTCCAGTCCCTTACGTCGAGAAGTATAGACCTGCC
TCCGCCTCAGTATCGGCTCTGATTGGAGGTAACCAGGAGGGTTCCCACCCACAGCCACTGGGTGGGCCGG
AGCCTGGGCCCTATGCCCAACCCAGCGTCAACACTCCGCTCCCTAACCTCCAGAATGGGCCCATATATGC
CAGGGTTATCCA
